>Addgene plasmid #173356 | RVD-GG1 | addgene full sequence | sequence record 361362 | Addgene NGS Result
AGGCCAGCAAAAGGCCAGGAACCGTAAAAAGGCCGCGTTGCTGGCGTTTTTCCATAGGCTCCGCCCCCCT
GACGAGCATCACAAAAATCGACGCTCAAGTCAGAGGTGGCGAAACCCGACAGGACTATAAAGATACCAGG
CGTTTCCCCCTGGAAGCTCCCTCGTGCGCTCTCCTGTTCCGACCCTGCCGCTTACCGGATACCTGTCCGC
CTTTCTCCCTTCGGGAAGCGTGGCGCTTTCTCATAGCTCACGCTGTAGGTATCTCAGTTCGGTGTAGGTC
GTTCGCTCCAAGCTGGGCTGTGTGCACGAACCCCCCGTTCAGCCCGACCGCTGCGCCTTATCCGGTAACT
ATCGTCTTGAGTCCAACCCGGTAAGACACGACTTATCGCCACTGGCAGCAGCCACTGGTAACAGGATTAG
CAGAGCGAGGTATGTAGGCGGTGCTACAGAGTTCTTGAAGTGGTGGCCTAACTACGGCTACACTAGAAGA
ACAGTATTTGGTATCTGCGCTCTGCTGAAGCCAGTTACCTTCGGAAAAAGAGTTGGTAGCTCTTGATCCG
GCAAACAAACCACCGCTGGTAGCGGTGGTTTTTTTGTTTGCAAGCAGCAGATTACGCGCAGAAAAAAAGG
ATCTCAAGAAGATCCTTTGATCTTTTCTACGGGGTCTGACGCTCAGTGGAACGACGCGTAACTCACGTTA
AGGGATTTTGGTCATGGGTGGCTCGACCAGATATGGTCTCACCTGCTCCGGAGTCAGACCGTGGGCTTGA
CAGAGAACTGGCAGTAGGCGCTGTACGGTTTCAAGAGCCTGTTTGCCACCATTGTTACTAGCAATCGCTA
CAACTTGCTCCGGAGTCAGACCGTGGGCTTGACAGAGAACTGGCAGTAGGCGCTGTACGGTTTCAAGAGC
CTGTTTGCCACCATTGTTACTAGCGATGGCCACCACCTGCTCCGGGGCGAGACCAGCTTTGGTCTAGAGG
AGGCATGATGATATATTTTTATCTTGTGCAATGTAACATCAGAGATTTTGAGACACGGGCCAGAGCTGCC
AGGAAACAGCTATGACCATGTAATACGACTCACTATAGGGGATATTTTATTTTCTCCCAATCAGGCTTGA
TCCCCAGTAAGTCAAAAAATAGCTCGACATACTGTTCTTCCCCGATCAAGGGTTGGTTTGCGCATTCACA
GTTCTCCGCAAGAATTGATTGGCTCCAATTCTTGGAGTGGTGAATCCGTTAGCGAGGTGCCGCCGGCTTC
CATTCAGGTCGAGGTGGCCCGGCTCCATGCACCGCGACGCAACGCGGGGAGGCAGACAAGGTATAGGGCG
GCGCCTACAATCCATGCCAACCCGTTCCATGTGCTCGCCGAGGCGGCATAAATCGCCGTGACGATCAGCG
GTCCAATGATCGAAGTTAGGCTGGTAAGAGCCGCGAGCGATCCTTGAAGCTGTCCCTGATGGTCGTCATC
TACCTGCCTGGACAGCATGGCCTGCAACGCGGGCATCCCGATGCCGCCGGAAGCGAGAAGAATCATAATG
GGGAAGGCCATCCAGCCTCGCGTCGCGAACGCCAGCAAGACGTAGCCCAGCGCGTCGGCCGCCATGCCGG
CGATAATGGCCTGCTTCTCGCCGAAACGTTTGGTGGCGGGACCAGTGACGAAGGCTTGAGCGAGGGCGTG
CAAGATTCCGAATACCGCAAGCGACAGGCCGATCATCGTCGCGCTCCAGCGAAAGCGGTCCTCGCCGAAA
ATGACCCAGAGCGCTGCCGGCACCTGTCCTACGAGTTGCATGATAAAGAAGACAGTCATAAGTGCGGCGA
CGATAGTCATGCCCCGCGCCCACCGGAAGGAGCTGACTGGGTTGAAGGCTCTCAAGGGCATGGGTCGGCG
CTCTCCCTTATGCGACTCCTGCATTAGGAAGCAGCCCAGTAGTAGGTTGAGGCCGTTGAGCACCGCCGCC
GCAAGGAATGGTGCATGTAAGGAGATGGCGCCCAACAGTCCCCCGGCCACGGGGCCTGCCACCATACCCA
CGCCGAAACAAGCGCTCATGAGCCCGAAGTGGCGAGCCCGATCTTCCCCATCGGTGATGTCGGCGATATA
GGCGCCAGCAACCGCACCTGTGGCGCCGGTGATGCCGGCCACGATGCGTCCGGCGTAGAGAATCCACAGG
ACGGGTGTGGTCGCCATGATCGCGTAGTCGATAGTGGCTCCAAGTAGCGAAGCGAGCAGGACTGGGCGGC
GGCCAAAGCGGTCGGACAGTGCTCCGAGAACGGGTGCGCATAGAAATTGCATCAACGCATATAGCGCTAG
CAGCACGCCATAGTGACTGGCGATGCTGTCGGAATGGACGATATCCCGCAAGAGGCCCGGCAGTACCGGC
ATAACCAAGCCTATGCCTACAGCATCCAGGGTGACGGTGCCGAGGATGACGATGAGCGCATTGTTAGATT
TCATACACGGTGCCTGACTGCGTTAGCAATTTAACTGTGATAAACTACCGCATTAAAGCTAATCGATGAT
AAGCTGTCAAACATGAGAATTAATTCATGTTCTTTCCTGCGTTATCCCCTGATTCTGTGGATAACGCAGG
AAAGAACATGTGAGCAAA
Features (pLannotate 1.2.2; 6 found; start..end, strand, type, name):
     49..637     -  rep_origin     ori: high-copy-number ColE1/pMB1/pBR322/pUC origin of replication
   1071..1089    +  promoter       T7 promoter: promoter for bacteriophage T7 RNA polymerase
   1092..1166    -  CDS            KanR (fragment): aminoglycoside phosphotransferase; aphA-3; confers resistance to kanamycin
   1264..2454    -  CDS            TcR: tetracycline efflux protein; tet; confers resistance to tetracycline
   2502..2530    -  promoter       tet promoter: E. coli promoter for tetracycline efflux protein gene
   2546..2585    +  rep_origin     RSF ori (fragment): Plasmids containing the RSF 1030 origin of replication can be propagated in E. coli cells that contain additional plasmids with compatible origins.
