[The description below was written by a language model from this plasmid's Addgene catalogue record and pLannotate feature annotations shown in this document.]
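Description:
RVD-GG1 is a small (about 2.6 kb) bacterial module plasmid from a library designed for one-step assembly of custom TALE repeat arrays, such as those used to build DdCBE mitochondrial base editors or other TALE-based proteins. It is built on a tetracycline-resistant T vector ("TetR T vector"), with the synthetic insert placed at the TA cloning site. The plasmid is a cloning intermediate rather than an expression construct. It replicates in E. coli at high copy from a ColE1/pUC-type origin and is selected through a tetracycline efflux gene (TcR) driven by its native tet promoter.

The payload is a synthetic dimer of two TALE repeats, each carrying the NN repeat-variable diresidue (RVD), designated for position 1 of the array. In the standard TALE code, NN repeats preferentially recognise guanine, which matches the "GG" in the name. Dimer modules let two target bases be specified per fragment, reducing the number of pieces that must be joined to make a full array. The record does not state the flanking restriction sites or overhangs used for assembly, although the position-specific design implies ordered ligation with modules for later positions.

The automated feature table does not annotate the RVD insert itself. Beyond the origin and TcR cassette, it reports only a T7 promoter and short fragments matching a kanamycin resistance gene and an RSF origin. These fragments are too small to be functional and are probably backbone remnants or incidental matches. No eukaryotic regulatory elements are annotated, in keeping with its role as a donor part for building TALE DNA-binding domains.
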