Addgene plasmid #173356: RVD-GG1
Purpose: One-step assembly of custom RVD arrays to construct DdCBE, TALE, etc.
Depositing lab: Bin Shen. Depositing organization: Nanjing Medical University. Publication: Precision modeling of mitochondrial diseases in zebrafish via DdCBE-mediated mtDNA base editing. Guo J, Zhang X, Chen X, Sun H, Dai Y, Wang J, Qian X, Tan L, Lou X, Shen B. Cell Discov. 2021 Sep 3;7(1):78. doi: 10.1038/s41421-021-00307-9. PubMed 34480028.
Backbone
  Vector backbone: TetR T vector
  Vector type: Unspecified
Growth in bacteria
  Bacterial resistance: Tetracycline, 10 μg/mL
  Growth temperature: 37°C
  Growth strain: DH5alpha
  Copy number: High Copy
Gene/Insert
  Gene/Insert name: NN-NN dimer RVD at Position1
  Species: Synthetic
  Mutation: no
  Cloning method: Restriction Enzyme; 5′ cloning site Unknown (unknown if destroyed)
Terms and licenses: Academic/Nonprofit Terms; Industry Terms: Not Available to Industry
Depositor comments: RVD is inserted into TA site of TetR T vector
How to cite: RVD-GG1 was a gift from Bin Shen (Addgene plasmid # 173356 ; http://n2t.net/addgene:173356 ; RRID:Addgene_173356)
