>Addgene plasmid #173356 | RVD-GG1 | depositor partial sequence | sequence record 336311 | RVD flanked by two Bsa I sites
GGTCTCGCCCCGGAGCAGGTGGTGGCCATCGCTAGTAACAATGGTGGCAAACAGGCTCTTGAAACCGTAC
AGCGCCTACTGCCAGTTCTCTGTCAAGCCCACGGTCTGACTCCGGAGCAAGTTGTAGCGATTGCTAGTAA
CAATGGTGGCAAACAGGCTCTTGAAACCGTACAGCGCCTACTGCCAGTTCTCTGTCAAGCCCACGGTCTG
ACTCCGGAGCAGGTGAGACC
